Addgene plasmid #178479: pETM33_IRF3_SMAD/FHA
Purpose: Bacterial expression of human domain with His-tag and GST tag
Depositing lab: Ylva Ivarsson. Depositing organization: Uppsala University. Publication: Proteome-scale mapping of binding sites in the unstructured regions of the human proteome. Benz C, Ali M, Krystkowiak I, Simonetti L, Sayadi A, Mihalic F, Kliche J, Andersson E, Jemth P, Davey NE, Ivarsson Y. Mol Syst Biol. 2022 Jan;18(1):e10584. doi: 10.15252/msb.202110584. PubMed 35044719.
Backbone
  Vector backbone: pETM33
  Backbone size w/o insert (bp): 6017
  Vector type: Bacterial Expression
Growth in bacteria
  Bacterial resistance: Kanamycin, 50 μg/mL
  Growth temperature: 37°C
  Growth strain: DH5alpha
  Copy number: Unknown
Gene/Insert
  Gene/Insert name: IRF3_IRF3
  Species: H. sapiens (human); Synthetic
  Entrez Gene: IRF3 (a.k.a. IIAE7)
  Promoter: T7/LacO
  Tag / fusion protein: His-GST (N terminal on insert)
  Cloning method: Restriction Enzyme; 5′ cloning site Nco1 (destroyed during cloning); 3′ cloning site EcoR1 (destroyed during cloning)
  Sequencing primers: 5′ CGGATCTGGAAGTTCTGTTCC; 3′ GAGTGCGGCCGCAAGCTTG
Terms and licenses: Academic/Nonprofit Terms; Industry Terms: Not Available to Industry
Depositor comments: Please visit https://www.biorxiv.org/content/10.1101/2021.04.13.439572v1 for bioRxv preprint. Growth in BL21 DE3 gold 37 C after induction with 1mM IPTG 4 hours 30 C. Insert: mgSLDNPTPFPNLGPSENPLKRLLVPGEEWEFEVTAFYRGRQVFQQTISCPEGLRLVGSEVGDRTLPGWPVTLPDPGMSLTDRGVMSYVRHVLSCLGGGLALWRAGQWLWAQRLGHCHTYWAVSEELLPNSGHGPDGEVPKDKEGGVFDLGPFIVDLITFTEGSGRSPRYALWFCVGESWPQDQPWTKRLVMVKVVPTCLRALVEMARVGGASSLENTVDLHisNSHPLSLTSDQYKAYLQDLVEGMDFQGPGES.
How to cite: pETM33_IRF3_SMAD/FHA was a gift from Ylva Ivarsson (Addgene plasmid # 178479 ; http://n2t.net/addgene:178479 ; RRID:Addgene_178479)
