[The description below was written by a language model from this plasmid's Addgene catalogue record and pLannotate feature annotations shown in this document.]
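Description:
pETM33_IRF3_SMAD/FHA is a bacterial expression plasmid built on the pET-derived pETM33 backbone, designed to produce a domain of human IRF3 as a fusion to N-terminal His and GST tags. It is propagated in E. coli through a ColE1/pMB1-type origin accompanied by the bom region and the rop gene, which moderates copy number (the catalogue lists copy number as unknown). Selection is by kanamycin through an aminoglycoside phosphotransferase gene. An f1 phage origin is also present, along with backbone remnants such as tetracycline-resistance fragments that are not functional markers.

The expression cassette uses a T7 promoter followed directly by a lac operator and the T7 gene 10 ribosome binding site, with a plasmid-borne lacI gene supplying the repressor. Transcription therefore depends on T7 RNA polymerase from a DE3-type host and is released by IPTG. The reading frame runs from a short His tag into Schistosoma japonicum glutathione S-transferase and then into a roughly 760 bp IRF3 fragment, described in the name as its SMAD/FHA-type domain. This insert is listed as human and synthetic and was cloned between NcoI and EcoRI sites that were destroyed in the process. The table does not annotate the short linker between GST and the insert, so any cleavage site there is not documented. A further His-tag motif and a T7 gene 10-derived fragment are annotated downstream of the insert, ahead of the T7 terminator, but the record does not indicate whether these vector sequences are translated as part of the product.

The dual tag allows purification and immobilisation on nickel or glutathione resins. The associated work used such domains as baits to map binding sites in unstructured regions of the human proteome.
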