Features (pLannotate 1.2.2; 21 found; start..end, strand, type, name):
      1..589     +  rep_origin     ori: high-copy-number ColE1/pMB1/pBR322/pUC origin of replication
    775..914     -  misc_feature   bom: basis of mobility region from pBR322
   1016..1207    -  CDS            rop: Rop protein, which maintains plasmids at low copy number; rop
   1224..1604    +  CDS            YPB1_ECOLX: Protein predicted: Swiss-Prot protein existence level 4. From Escherichia coli.
   1676..1967    -  CDS            TcR (fragment): tetracycline efflux protein; tet; confers resistance to tetracycline
   1982..2003    -  protein_bind   CAP binding site: CAP binding activates transcription in the presence of cAMP. E. coli catabolite activator protein
   2016..3098    -  CDS            lacI: lac repressor; lacI; The lac repressor binds to the lac operator to inhibit transcription in E. coli. This inhibition can be relieved by adding lactose or isopropyl-β-D-thiogalactopyranoside (IPTG).
   3099..3176    -  promoter       lacI promoter: lacI
   3184..3463    -  CDS            TcR (fragment): tetracycline efflux protein; tet; confers resistance to tetracycline
   3485..3503    +  promoter       T7 promoter: promoter for bacteriophage T7 RNA polymerase
   3504..3528    +  protein_bind   lac operator: The lac repressor binds to the lac operator to inhibit transcription in E. coli. This inhibition can be relieved by adding lactose or isopropyl-β-D-thiogalactopyranoside (IPTG). lac repressor encoded by lacI
   3543..3565    +  RBS            RBS: efficient ribosome binding site from bacteriophage T7 gene 10 (Olins and Rangwala, 1989)
   3578..3595    +  CDS            7xHis (fragment): 6xHis affinity tag
   3614..4267    +  CDS            GST26_SCHJA: Experimental evidence at protein level: Swiss-Prot protein existence level 1. GST isoenzymes appear to play a central role in the parasite detoxification system. Other functions are also suspected including a role in increasing the solubility of haematin in the parasite gut. From Schistosoma japonicum (Blood fluke).
   4304..5062    +  CDS            IRF3 (fragment): IRF3_HUMAN - Experimental evidence at protein level: Swiss-Prot protein existence level 1. Key transcriptional regulator of type I interferon (IFN)- dependent immune responses which plays a critical role in the innate immune response against DNA and RNA viruses (PubMed:22394562, PubMed:25636800, PubMed:27302953). Regulates the transcription of type I IFN genes (IFN-alpha and IFN-beta) and IFN-stimulated genes (ISG) by binding to an interferon-stimulated response element (ISRE) in their promoters (PubMed:11846977, PubMed:16846591, PubMed:16979567, PubMed:20049431, PubMed:32972995). Acts as a mo
   5106..5123    +  CDS            9xHis (fragment): 9xHis affinity tag
   5133..5182    +  CDS            SET1 (fragment): solubility-enhancement tag derived from T7 phage gene 10B
   5190..5237    +  terminator     T7 terminator: transcription terminator for bacteriophage T7 RNA polymerase
   5274..5702    +  rep_origin     f1 ori (sequence partly withheld): f1 bacteriophage origin of replication; arrow indicates direction of (+) strand synthesis
   5755..5812    +  promoter       AmpR promoter (fragment): bla
   5821..6636    -  CDS            KanR: aminoglycoside phosphotransferase; aph(3')-Ia; confers resistance to kanamycin in bacteria or G418 (Geneticin®) in eukaryotes
>Addgene plasmid #178479 | pETM33_IRF3_SMAD/FHA | addgene full sequence | sequence record 357274 | Addgene NGS Result
TTGAGATCCTTTTTTTCTGCGCGTAATCTGCTGCTTGCAAACAAAAAAACCACCGCTACCAGCGGTGGTT
TGTTTGCCGGATCAAGAGCTACCAACTCTTTTTCCGAAGGTAACTGGCTTCAGCAGAGCGCAGATACCAA
ATACTGTCCTTCTAGTGTAGCCGTAGTTAGGCCACCACTTCAAGAACTCTGTAGCACCGCCTACATACCT
CGCTCTGCTAATCCTGTTACCAGTGGCTGCTGCCAGTGGCGATAAGTCGTGTCTTACCGGGTTGGACTCA
AGACGATAGTTACCGGATAAGGCGCAGCGGTCGGGCTGAACGGGGGGTTCGTGCACACAGCCCAGCTTGG
AGCGAACGACCTACACCGAACTGAGATACCTACAGCGTGAGCTATGAGAAAGCGCCACGCTTCCCGAAGG
GAGAAAGGCGGACAGGTATCCGGTAAGCGGCAGGGTCGGAACAGGAGAGCGCACGAGGGAGCTTCCAGGG
GGAAACGCCTGGTATCTTTATAGTCCTGTCGGGTTTCGCCACCTCTGACTTGAGCGTCGATTTTTGTGAT
GCTCGTCAGGGGGGCGGAGCCTATGGAAAAACGCCAGCAACGCGGCCTTTTTACGGTTCCTGGCCTTTTG
CTGGCCTTTTGCTCACATGTTCTTTCCTGCGTTATCCCCTGATTCTGTGGATAACCGTATTACCGCCTTT
GAGTGAGCTGATACCGCTCGCCGCAGCCGAACGACCGAGCGCAGCGAGTCAGTGAGCGAGGAAGCGGAAG
AGCGCCTGATGCGGTATTTTCTCCTTACGCATCTGTGCGGTATTTCACACCGCAATGGTGCACTCTCAGT
ACAATCTGCTCTGATGCCGCATAGTTAAGCCAGTATACACTCCGCTATCGCTACGTGACTGGGTCATGGC
TGCGCCCCGACACCCGCCAACACCCGCTGACGCGCCCTGACGGGCTTGTCTGCTCCCGGCATCCGCTTAC
AGACAAGCTGTGACCGTCTCCGGGAGCTGCATGTGTCAGAGGTTTTCACCGTCATCACCGAAACGCGCGA
GGCAGCTGCGGTAAAGCTCATCAGCGTGGTCGTGAAGCGATTCACAGATGTCTGCCTGTTCATCCGCGTC
CAGCTCGTTGAGTTTCTCCAGAAGCGTTAATGTCTGGCTTCTGATAAAGCGGGCCATGTTAAGGGCGGTT
TTTTCCTGTTTGGTCACTGATGCCTCCGTGTAAGGGGGATTTCTGTTCATGGGGGTAATGATACCGATGA
AACGAGAGAGGATGCTCACGATACGGGTTACTGATGATGAACATGCCCGGTTACTGGAACGTTGTGAGGG
TAAACAACTGGCGGTATGGATGCGGCGGGACCAGAGAAAAATCACTCAGGGTCAATGCCAGCGCTTCGTT
AATACAGATGTAGGTGTTCCACAGGGTAGCCAGCAGCATCCTGCGATGCAGATCCGGAACATAATGGTGC
AGGGCGCTGACTTCCGCGTTTCCAGACTTTACGAAACACGGAAACCGAAGACCATTCATGTTGTTGCTCA
GGTCGCAGACGTTTTGCAGCAGCAGTCGCTTCACGTTCGCTCGCGTATCGGTGATTCATTCTGCTAACCA
GTAAGGCAACCCCGCCAGCCTAGCCGGGTCCTCAACGACAGGAGCACGATCATGCGCACCCGTGGGGCCG
CCATGCCGGCGATAATGGCCTGCTTCTCGCCGAAACGTTTGGTGGCGGGACCAGTGACGAAGGCTTGAGC
GAGGGCGTGCAAGATTCCGAATACCGCAAGCGACAGGCCGATCATCGTCGCGCTCCAGCGAAAGCGGTCC
TCGCCGAAAATGACCCAGAGCGCTGCCGGCACCTGTCCTACGAGTTGCATGATAAAGAAGACAGTCATAA
GTGCGGCGACGATAGTCATGCCCCGCGCCCACCGGAAGGAGCTGACTGGGTTGAAGGCTCTCAAGGGCAT
CGGTCGAGATCCCGGTGCCTAATGAGTGAGCTAACTTACATTAATTGCGTTGCGCTCACTGCCCGCTTTC
CAGTCGGGAAACCTGTCGTGCCAGCTGCATTAATGAATCGGCCAACGCGCGGGGAGAGGCGGTTTGCGTA
TTGGGCGCCAGGGTGGTTTTTCTTTTCACCAGTGAGACGGGCAACAGCTGATTGCCCTTCACCGCCTGGC
CCTGAGAGAGTTGCAGCAAGCGGTCCACGCTGGTTTGCCCCAGCAGGCGAAAATCCTGTTTGATGGTGGT
TAACGGCGGGATATAACATGAGCTGTCTTCGGTATCGTCGTATCCCACTACCGAGATATCCGCACCAACG
CGCAGCCCGGACTCGGTAATGGCGCGCATTGCGCCCAGCGCCATCTGATCGTTGGCAACCAGCATCGCAG
TGGGAACGATGCCCTCATTCAGCATTTGCATGGTTTGTTGAAAACCGGACATGGCACTCCAGTCGCCTTC
CCGTTCCGCTATCGGCTGAATTTGATTGCGAGTGAGATATTTATGCCAGCCAGCCAGACGCAGACGCGCC
GAGACAGAACTTAATGGGCCCGCTAACAGCGCGATTTGCTGGTGACCCAATGCGACCAGATGCTCCACGC
CCAGTCGCGTACCGTCTTCATGGGAGAAAATAATACTGTTGATGGGTGTCTGGTCAGAGACATCAAGAAA
TAACGCCGGAACATTAGTGCAGGCAGCTTCCACAGCAATGGCATCCTGGTCATCCAGCGGATAGTTAATG
ATCAGCCCACTGACGCGTTGCGCGAGAAGATTGTGCACCGCCGCTTTACAGGCTTCGACGCCGCTTCGTT
CTACCATCGACACCACCACGCTGGCACCCAGTTGATCGGCGCGAGATTTAATCGCCGCGACAATTTGCGA
CGGCGCGTGCAGGGCCAGACTGGAGGTGGCAACGCCAATCAGCAACGACTGTTTGCCCGCCAGTTGTTGT
GCCACGCGGTTGGGAATGTAATTCAGCTCCGCCATCGCCGCTTCCACTTTTTCCCGCGTTTTCGCAGAAA
CGTGGCTGGCCTGGTTCACCACGCGGGAAACGGTCTGATAAGAGACACCGGCATACTCTGCGACATCGTA
TAACGTTACTGGTTTCACATTCACCACCCTGAATTGACTCTCTTCCGGGCGCTATCATGCCATACCGCGA
AAGGTTTTGCGCCATTCGATGGTGTCCGGGATCTCGACGCTCTCCCTTATGCGACTCCTGCATTAGGAAG
CAGCCCAGTAGTAGGTTGAGGCCGTTGAGCACCGCCGCCGCAAGGAATGGTGCATGCAAGGAGATGGCGC
CCAACAGTCCCCCGGCCACGGGGCCTGCCACCATACCCACGCCGAAACAAGCGCTCATGAGCCCGAAGTG
GCGAGCCCGATCTTCCCCATCGGTGATGTCGGCGATATAGGCGCCAGCAACCGCACCTGTGGCGCCGGTG
ATGCCGGCCACGATGCGTCCGGCGTAGAGGATCGAGATCTCGATCCCGCGAAATTAATACGACTCACTAT
AGGGGAATTGTGAGCGGATAACAATTCCCCTCTAGAAATAATTTTGTTTAACTTTAAGAAGGAGATATAC
CATGAAACATCACCATCACCATCACAACACTAGTAGCAATTCCATGTCCCCTATACTAGGTTATTGGAAA
ATTAAGGGCCTTGTGCAACCCACTCGACTTCTTTTGGAATATCTTGAAGAAAAATATGAAGAGCATTTGT
ATGAGCGCGATGAAGGTGATAAATGGCGAAACAAAAAGTTTGAATTGGGTTTGGAGTTTCCCAATCTTCC
TTATTATATTGATGGTGATGTTAAATTAACACAGTCTATGGCCATCATACGTTATATAGCTGACAAGCAC
AACATGTTGGGTGGTTGTCCAAAAGAGCGTGCAGAGATTTCAATGCTTGAAGGAGCGGTTTTGGATATTA
GATACGGTGTTTCGAGAATTGCATATAGTAAAGACTTTGAAACTCTCAAAGTTGATTTTCTTAGCAAGCT
ACCTGAAATGCTGAAAATGTTCGAAGATCGTTTATGTCATAAAACATATTTAAATGGTGATCATGTAACC
CATCCTGACTTCATGTTGTATGACGCTCTTGATGTTGTTTTATACATGGACCCAATGTGCCTGGATGCGT
TCCCAAAATTAGTTTGTTTTAAAAAACGTATTGAAGCTATCCCACAAATTGATAAGTACTTGAAATCCAG
CAAGTATATAGCATGGCCTTTGCAGGGCTGGCAAGCCACGTTTGGTGGTGGCGACCATCCTCCAAAATCG
GATCTGGAAGTTCTGTTCCAGGGGCCCATGGGTAGCCTGGACAACCCGACCCCGTTCCCGAACCTGGGTC
CGAGCGAGAACCCGCTGAAGCGTCTGCTGGTTCCGGGCGAGGAATGGGAGTTCGAAGTGACCGCGTTTTA
CCGTGGTCGTCAGGTTTTTCAGCAAACCATTAGCTGCCCGGAGGGTCTGCGTCTGGTGGGCAGCGAAGTT
GGTGATCGTACCCTGCCGGGTTGGCCGGTGACCCTGCCGGACCCGGGTATGAGCCTGACCGATCGTGGTG
TTATGAGCTACGTGCGTCACGTTCTGAGCTGCCTGGGTGGCGGTCTGGCGCTGTGGCGTGCGGGCCAGTG
GCTGTGGGCGCAACGTCTGGGTCACTGCCACACCTATTGGGCTGTGAGCGAGGAACTGCTGCCGAACAGC
GGCCACGGTCCGGATGGTGAGGTGCCGAAGGATAAAGAAGGCGGTGTTTTCGACCTGGGCCCGTTTATCG
TGGATCTGATTACCTTTACCGAGGGTAGCGGTCGTAGCCCGCGTTATGCGCTGTGGTTTTGCGTTGGTGA
AAGCTGGCCGCAGGACCAACCGTGGACCAAGCGTCTGGTGATGGTTAAAGTGGTTCCGACCTGCCTGCGT
GCGCTGGTTGAGATGGCGCGTGTTGGCGGTGCGAGCAGCCTGGAAAACACCGTGGACCTGCACATTAGCA
ACAGCCACCCGCTGAGCCTGACCAGCGATCAGTACAAAGCGTATCTGCAAGACCTGGTTGAGGGCATGGA
TTTCCAAGGCCCGGGTGAAAGCTAAGAATTCGAGCTCCGTCGACAAGCTTGCGGCCGCACTCGAGCACCA
CCACCACCACCACTGAGATCCGGCTGCTAACAAAGCCCGAAAGGAAGCTGAGTTGGCTGCTGCCACCGCT
GAGCAATAACTAGCATAACCCCTTGGGGCCTCTAAACGGGTCTTGAGGGGTTTTTTGCTGAAAGGAGGAA
CTATATCCGGATTGGCGAATGGG
[124 nt withheld, positions 5274-5397]
C
[91 nt withheld, positions 5399-5489]
A
[49 nt withheld, positions 5491-5539]
CCTTTGACGTTGGAGTCCACGTTCTTT
[37 nt withheld, positions 5567-5603]
ACCCTATCTCGGTCTATTCTTTTGATTTATAAGGGATTTTGCCGATTTCGGCCTATTGGTTAAAAAATGA
GCTGATTTAACAAAAATTTAACGCGAATTTTAACAAAATATTAACGCTTACAATTTAGGTGGCACTTTTC
GGGGAAATGTGCGCGGAACCCCTATTTGTTTATTTTTCTAAATACATTCAAATATGTATCCGCTCATGAA
TTAATTCTTAGAAAAACTCATCGAGCATCAAATGAAACTGCAATTTATTCATATCAGGATTATCAATACC
ATATTTTTGAAAAAGCCGTTTCTGTAATGAAGGAGAAAACTCACCGAGGCAGTTCCATAGGATGGCAAGA
TCCTGGTATCGGTCTGCGATTCCGACTCGTCCAACATCAATACAACCTATTAATTTCCCCTCGTCAAAAA
TAAGGTTATCAAGTGAGAAATCACCATGAGTGACGACTGAATCCGGTGAGAATGGCAAAAGTTTATGCAT
TTCTTTCCAGACTTGTTCAACAGGCCAGCCATTACGCTCGTCATCAAAATCACTCGCATCAACCAAACCG
TTATTCATTCGTGATTGCGCCTGAGCGAGACGAAATACGCGATCGCTGTTAAAAGGACAATTACAAACAG
GAATCGAATGCAACCGGCGCAGGAACACTGCCAGCGCATCAACAATATTTTCACCTGAATCAGGATATTC
TTCTAATACCTGGAATGCTGTTTTCCCGGGGATCGCAGTGGTGAGTAACCATGCATCATCAGGAGTACGG
ATAAAATGCTTGATGGTCGGAAGAGGCATAAATTCCGTCAGCCAGTTTAGTCTGACCATCTCATCTGTAA
CATCATTGGCAACGCTACCTTTGCCATGTTTCAGAAACAACTCTGGCGCATCGGGCTTCCCATACAATCG
ATAGATTGTCGCACCTGATTGCCCGACATTATCGCGAGCCCATTTATACCCATATAAATCAGCATCCATG
TTGGAATTTAATCGCGGCCTAGAGCAAGACGTTTCCCGTTGAATATGGCTCATAACACCCCTTGTATTAC
TGTTTATGTAAGCAGACAGTTTTATTGTTCATGACCAAAATCCCTTAACGTGAGTTTTCGTTCCACTGAG
CGTCAGACCCCGTAGAAAAGATCAAAGGATCTTC
